>Addgene plasmid #225145 | pYPQ265_BasA3G | addgene full sequence | sequence record 446615 | Addgene NGS Result
TGGACCAGCCAGGACAGAAATGCCTCGACTTCGCTGCTACCCAAGGTTGCCGGGTGACGCACACCGTGGA
AACGGATGAAGGCACGAACCCAGTGGACATAAGCCTGTTCGGTTCGTAAGCTGTAATGCAAGTAGCGTAT
GCGCTCACGCAACTGGTCCAGAACCTTGACCGAACGCAGCGGTGGTAACGGCGCAGTGGCGGTTTTCATG
GCTTGTTATGACTGTTTTTTTGGGGTACAGTCTATGCCTCGGGCATCCAAGCAGCAAGCGCGTTACGCCG
TGGGTCGATGTTTGATGTTATGGAGCAGCAACGATGTTACGCAGCAGGGCAGTCGCCCTAAAACAAAGTT
AAACATTATGAGGGAAGCGGTGATCGCCGAAGTATCGACTCAACTATCAGAGGTAGTTGGCGTCATCGAG
CGCCATCTCGAACCGACGTTGCTGGCCGTACATTTGTACGGCTCCGCAGTGGATGGCGGCCTGAAGCCAC
ACAGTGATATTGATTTGCTGGTTACGGTGACCGTAAGGCTTGATGAAACAACGCGGCGAGCTTTGATCAA
CGACCTTTTGGAAACTTCGGCTTCCCCTGGAGAGAGCGAGATTCTCCGCGCTGTAGAAGTCACCATTGTT
GTGCACGACGACATCATTCCGTGGCGTTATCCAGCTAAGCGCGAACTGCAATTTGGAGAATGGCAGCGCA
ATGACATTCTTGCAGGTATCTTCGAGCCAGCCACGATCGACATTGATCTGGCTATCTTGCTGACAAAAGC
AAGAGAACATAGCGTTGCCTTGGTAGGTCCAGCGGCGGAGGAACTCTTTGATCCGGTTCCTGAACAGGAT
CTATTTGAGGCGCTAAATGAAACCTTAACGCTATGGAACTCGCCGCCCGACTGGGCTGGCGATGAGCGAA
ATGTAGTGCTTACGTTGTCCCGCATTTGGTACAGCGCAGTAACCGGCAAAATCGCGCCGAAGGATGTCGC
TGCCGACTGGGCAATGGAGCGCCTGCCGGCCCAGTATCAGCCCGTCATACTTGAAGCTAGACAGGCTTAT
CTTGGACAAGAAGAAGATCGCTTGGCCTCGCGCGCAGATCAGTTGGAAGAATTTGTCCACTACGTGAAAG
GCGAGATCACCAAGGTAGTCGGCAAATAACCCTCGAGCCACCCATGACCAAAATCCCTTAACGTGAGTTA
CGCGTCGTTCCACTGAGCGTCAGACCCCGTAGAAAAGATCAAAGGATCTTCTTGAGATCCTTTTTTTCTG
CGCGTAATCTGCTGCTTGCAAACAAAAAAACCACCGCTACCAGCGGTGGTTTGTTTGCCGGATCAAGAGC
TACCAACTCTTTTTCCGAAGGTAACTGGCTTCAGCAGAGCGCAGATACCAAATACTGTTCTTCTAGTGTA
GCCGTAGTTAGGCCACCACTTCAAGAACTCTGTAGCACCGCCTACATACCTCGCTCTGCTAATCCTGTTA
CCAGTGGCTGCTGCCAGTGGCGATAAGTCGTGTCTTACCGGGTTGGACTCAAGACGATAGTTACCGGATA
AGGCGCAGCGGTCGGGCTGAACGGGGGGTTCGTGCACACAGCCCAGCTTGGAGCGAACGACCTACACCGA
ACTGAGATACCTACAGCGTGAGCTATGAGAAAGCGCCACGCTTCCCGAAGGGAGAAAGGCGGACAGGTAT
CCGGTAAGCGGCAGGGTCGGAACAGGAGAGCGCACGAGGGAGCTTCCAGGGGGAAACGCCTGGTATCTTT
ATAGTCCTGTCGGGTTTCGCCACCTCTGACTTGAGCGTCGATTTTTGTGATGCTCGTCAGGGGGGCGGAG
CCTATGGAAAAACGCCAGCAACGCGGCCTTTTTACGGTTCCTGGCCTTTTGCTGGCCTTTTGCTCACATG
TTCTTTCCTGCGTTATCCCCTGATTCTGTGGATAACCGTATTACCGCCTTTGAGTGAGCTGATACCGCTC
GCCGCAGCCGAACGACCGAGCGCAGCGAGTCAGTGAGCGAGGAAGCGGAAGAGCGCCCAATACGCAAACC
GCCTCTCCCCGCGCGTTGGCCGATTCATTAATGCAGCTGGCACGACAGGTTTCCCGACTGGAAAGCGGGC
AGTGAGCGCAACGCAATTAATACGCGTACCGCGAGCCAGGAAGAGTTTGTAGAAACGCAAAAAGGCCATC
CGTCAGGATGGCCTTCTGCTTAGTTTGATGCCTGGCAGTTTATGGCGGGCGTCCTGCCCGCCACCCTCCG
GGCCGTTGCTTCACAACGTTCAAATCCGCTCCCGGCGGATTTGTCCTACTCAGGAGAGCGTTCACCGACA
AACAACAGATAAAACGAAAGGCCCAGTCTTCCGACTGAGCCTTTCGTTTTATTTGATGCCTGGCAGTTCC
CTACTCTCGCGTTAACGCTTGCATGGATGTTTTCCCAGTCACGACGTTGTAAAACGACGGCCAGTCTTAA
GCTCGGGCCCCAAATAATGATTTTATTTTGACTGATAGTGACCTGTTCGTTGCAACAAATTGATGAGCAA
TGCTTTTTTATAATGCCAACTTTGTACAAAAAAGCAGGCTCCGAATTCGCCCTTCATGGAAGCGTCCACC
GCGCCAGGTACAAGGTGCCTGCTCGACGAAAATACGTTTACCGAGAATTTCATGAATCAGATAAGTGTTA
GGAAGACATACCTGTGTTACAAAGTTGAGATTCTTGATGGGGACGCTTGGGTCCCTTTGGATGAATATAA
GGGCTTTGTGCATAATAAAGGAGCCAATCAACCTGGGCAGCCCTGTCACGCTGAACTCTACTTCCTTGAT
CGCATCAGGTCCTGGAACTTGGACCAAGAGTTGCACTATCGGCTTACCTGCTTTATCAGTTGGACTCCCT
GCCATACGTGCGCCCAAAATCTTGCCACGTTTTTGGGAGAAAATAGTCATGTCTCTTTGCGCATCTTTGC
GTCACGCATTTATTCTCTCGCTGGTTACGAGGCAGGGCTCAGAACTCTCCAAGCGGCAGGAGCACAAATA
GCGATTATGACCTCTAAAGAATTTGAGCATTGCTGGGAGACATTTGTGGATCATCAAGGAAGGCCCTTCC
AACCGTGGGACGAGCTTGAGGTCGTGTCGCAGCACCTGTGTGAAAAGCTGCAGGCTATTCTTCAAACACA
ACAAAACTCAGGTTCTGAGACCCCTGGCACAAGTGAGTCAGCAACACCCGAGTCCACCATGGATTACAAG
GACCACGACGGGGATTACAAGGACCACGACATTGATTACAAGGATGATGATGACAAGATGGCTCCGAAGA
AGAAGAGGAAGGTTGGCATCCACGGGGTGCCAGCTGCTGACAAGAAGTACTCGATCGGCCTCGCTATTGG
GACTAACTCTGTTGGCTGGGCCGTGATCACCGACGAGTACAAGGTGCCCTCAAAGAAGTTCAAGGTCCTG
GGCAACACCGATCGGCATTCCATCAAGAAGAATCTCATTGGCGCTCTCCTGTTCGACAGCGGCGAGACGG
CTGAGGCTACGCGGCTCAAGCGCACCGCCCGCAGGCGGTACACGCGCAGGAAGAATCGCATCTGCTACCT
GCAGGAGATTTTCTCCAACGAGATGGCGAAGGTTGACGATTCTTTCTTCCACAGGCTGGAGGAGTCATTC
CTCGTGGAGGAGGATAAGAAGCACGAGCGGCATCCAATCTTCGGCAACATTGTCGACGAGGTTGCCTACC
ACGAGAAGTACCCTACGATCTACCATCTGCGGAAGAAGCTCGTGGACTCCACAGATAAGGCGGACCTCCG
CCTGATCTACCTCGCTCTGGCCCACATGATTAAGTTCAGGGGCCATTTCCTGATCGAGGGGGATCTCAAC
CCGGACAATAGCGATGTTGACAAGCTGTTCATCCAGCTCGTGCAGACGTACAACCAGCTCTTCGAGGAGA
ACCCCATTAATGCGTCAGGCGTCGACGCGAAGGCTATCCTGTCCGCTAGGCTCTCGAAGTCTCGGCGCCT
CGAGAACCTGATCGCCCAGCTGCCGGGCGAGAAGAAGAACGGCCTGTTCGGGAATCTCATTGCGCTCAGC
CTGGGGCTCACGCCCAACTTCAAGTCGAATTTCGATCTCGCTGAGGACGCCAAGCTGCAGCTCTCCAAGG
ACACATACGACGATGACCTGGATAACCTCCTGGCCCAGATCGGCGATCAGTACGCGGACCTGTTCCTCGC
TGCCAAGAATCTGTCGGACGCCATCCTCCTGTCTGATATTCTCAGGGTGAACACCGAGATTACGAAGGCT
CCGCTCTCAGCCTCCATGATCAAGCGCTACGACGAGCACCATCAGGATCTGACCCTCCTGAAGGCGCTGG
TCAGGCAGCAGCTCCCCGAGAAGTACAAGGAGATCTTCTTCGATCAGTCGAAGAACGGCTACGCTGGGTA
CATTGACGGCGGGGCCTCTCAGGAGGAGTTCTACAAGTTCATCAAGCCGATTCTGGAGAAGATGGACGGC
ACGGAGGAGCTGCTGGTGAAGCTCAATCGCGAGGACCTCCTGAGGAAGCAGCGGACATTCGATAACGGCA
GCATCCCACACCAGATTCATCTCGGGGAGCTGCACGCTATCCTGAGGAGGCAGGAGGACTTCTACCCTTT
CCTCAAGGATAACCGCGAGAAGATCGAGAAGATTCTGACTTTCAGGATCCCGTACTACGTCGGCCCACTC
GCTAGGGGCAACTCCCGCTTCGCTTGGATGACCCGCAAGTCAGAGGAGACGATCACGCCGTGGAACTTCG
AGGAGGTGGTCGACAAGGGCGCTAGCGCTCAGTCGTTCATCGAGAGGATGACGAATTTCGACAAGAACCT
GCCAAATGAGAAGGTGCTCCCTAAGCACTCGCTCCTGTACGAGTACTTCACAGTCTACAACGAGCTGACT
AAGGTGAAGTATGTGACCGAGGGCATGAGGAAGCCGGCTTTCCTGTCTGGGGAGCAGAAGAAGGCCATCG
TGGACCTCCTGTTCAAGACCAACCGGAAGGTCACGGTTAAGCAGCTCAAGGAGGACTACTTCAAGAAGAT
TGAGTGCTTCGATTCGGTCGAGATCTCTGGCGTTGAGGACCGCTTCAACGCCTCCCTGGGGACCTACCAC
GATCTCCTGAAGATCATTAAGGATAAGGACTTCCTGGACAACGAGGAGAATGAGGATATCCTCGAGGACA
TTGTGCTGACACTCACTCTGTTCGAGGACCGGGAGATGATCGAGGAGCGCCTGAAGACTTACGCCCATCT
CTTCGATGACAAGGTCATGAAGCAGCTCAAGAGGAGGAGGTACACCGGCTGGGGGAGGCTGAGCAGGAAG
CTCATCAACGGCATTCGGGACAAGCAGTCCGGGAAGACGATCCTCGACTTCCTGAAGAGCGATGGCTTCG
CGAACCGCAATTTCATGCAGCTGATTCACGATGACAGCCTCACATTCAAGGAGGATATCCAGAAGGCTCA
GGTGAGCGGCCAGGGGGACTCGCTGCACGAGCATATCGCGAACCTCGCTGGCTCGCCAGCTATCAAGAAG
GGGATTCTGCAGACCGTGAAGGTTGTGGACGAGCTGGTGAAGGTCATGGGCAGGCACAAGCCTGAGAACA
TCGTCATTGAGATGGCCCGGGAGAATCAGACCACGCAGAAGGGCCAGAAGAACTCACGCGAGAGGATGAA
GAGGATCGAGGAGGGCATTAAGGAGCTGGGGTCCCAGATCCTCAAGGAGCACCCGGTGGAGAACACGCAG
CTGCAGAATGAGAAGCTCTACCTGTACTACCTCCAGAATGGCCGCGATATGTATGTGGACCAGGAGCTGG
ATATTAACAGGCTCAGCGATTACGACGTCGATCATATCGTTCCACAGTCATTCCTGAAGGATGACTCCAT
TGACAACAAGGTCCTCACCAGGTCGGACAAGAACCGGGGCAAGTCTGATAATGTTCCTTCAGAGGAGGTC
GTTAAGAAGATGAAGAACTACTGGCGCCAGCTCCTGAATGCCAAGCTGATCACGCAGCGGAAGTTCGATA
ACCTCACAAAGGCTGAGAGGGGCGGGCTCTCTGAGCTGGACAAGGCGGGCTTCATCAAGAGGCAGCTGGT
CGAGACACGGCAGATCACTAAGCACGTTGCGCAGATTCTCGACTCACGGATGAACACTAAGTACGATGAG
AATGACAAGCTGATCCGCGAGGTGAAGGTCATCACCCTGAAGTCAAAGCTCGTCTCCGACTTCAGGAAGG
ATTTCCAGTTCTACAAGGTTCGGGAGATCAACAATTACCACCATGCCCATGACGCGTACCTGAACGCGGT
GGTCGGCACAGCTCTGATCAAGAAGTACCCAAAGCTCGAGAGCGAGTTCGTGTACGGGGACTACAAGGTT
TACGATGTGAGGAAGATGATCGCCAAGTCGGAGCAGGAGATTGGCAAGGCTACCGCCAAGTACTTCTTCT
ACTCTAACATTATGAATTTCTTCAAGACAGAGATCACTCTGGCCAATGGCGAGATCCGGAAGCGCCCCCT
CATCGAGACGAACGGCGAGACGGGGGAGATCGTGTGGGACAAGGGCAGGGATTTCGCGACCGTCAGGAAG
GTTCTCTCCATGCCACAAGTGAATATCGTCAAGAAGACAGAGGTCCAGACTGGCGGGTTCTCTAAGGAGT
CAATTCTGCCTAAGCGGAACAGCGACAAGCTCATCGCCCGCAAGAAGGACTGGGATCCGAAGAAGTACGG
CGGGTTCGACAGCCCCACTGTGGCCTACTCGGTCCTGGTTGTGGCGAAGGTTGAGAAGGGCAAGTCCAAG
AAGCTCAAGAGCGTGAAGGAGCTGCTGGGGATCACGATTATGGAGCGCTCCAGCTTCGAGAAGAACCCGA
TCGATTTCCTGGAGGCGAAGGGCTACAAGGAGGTGAAGAAGGACCTGATCATTAAGCTCCCCAAGTACTC
ACTCTTCGAGCTGGAGAACGGCAGGAAGCGGATGCTGGCTTCCGCTGGCGAGCTGCAGAAGGGGAACGAG
CTGGCTCTGCCGTCCAAGTATGTGAACTTCCTCTACCTGGCCTCCCACTACGAGAAGCTCAAGGGCAGCC
CCGAGGACAACGAGCAGAAGCAGCTGTTCGTCGAGCAGCACAAGCATTACCTCGACGAGATCATTGAGCA
GATTTCCGAGTTCTCCAAGCGCGTGATCCTGGCCGACGCGAATCTGGATAAGGTCCTCTCCGCGTACAAC
AAGCACCGCGACAAGCCAATCAGGGAGCAGGCTGAGAATATCATTCATCTCTTCACCCTGACGAACCTCG
GCGCCCCTGCTGCTTTCAAGTACTTCGACACAACTATCGATCGCAAGAGGTACACAAGCACTAAGGAGGT
CCTGGACGCGACCCTCATCCACCAGTCGATTACCGGCCTCTACGAGACGCGCATCGACCTGTCTCAGCTC
GGGGGCGACAAGCGGCCAGCGGCGACGAAGAAGGCGGGGCAGGCGAAGAAGAAGAAGGGAGACGGATCAG
GCGGGTCAACAAACCTCAGTGACATCATAGAGAAGGAAACTGGTAAGCAACTGGTTATTCAAGAGAGCAT
TCTGATGCTCCCTGAGGAAGTCGAGGAAGTTATAGGAAACAAGCCTGAGAGCGATATACTCGTGCATACG
GCGTATGACGAGAGCACGGATGAAAATGTGATGCTCTTGACCAGCGATGCGCCAGAATATAAACCCTGGG
CACTGGTTATTCAGGACTCTAACGGGGAAAATAAAATCAAGATGCTCTCAGGTGGCTCCCCAAAGAAGAA
ACGCAAGGTTTAGTGGCGGCCGCCGACGTCCGATCGTTCAAACATTTGGCAATAAAGTTTCTTAAGATTG
AATCCTGTTGCCGGTCTTGCGATGATTATCATATAATTTCTGTTGAATTACGTTAAGCATGTAATAATTA
ACATGTAATGCATGACGTTATTTATGAGATGGGTTTTTATGATTAGAGTCCCGCAATTATACATTTAATA
CGCGATAGAAAACAAAATATAGCGCGCAAACTAGGATAAATTATCGCGCGCGGTGTCATCTATGTTACTA
GATCGGGAATTGATCCCCCCTCGACAGCTTCCGGAAAGGGCGAATTCGCAACTTTGTATACAAAAGTTGA
ACGAGAAACGTAAAATGATATAAATATCAATATATTAAATTAGATTTTGCATAAAAAACAGACTACATAA
TACTGTAAAACACAACATATCCAGTCACTATGCCATCCAGCTGATATCCCCTATAGTGAGTCGTATTACA
TGGTCATAGCTGTTTCCTGGCAGCTCTGGCCCGTGTCTCAAAATCTCTGATGTTACATTGCACAAGATAA
AAATATATCATCATGCCTCCTC
Features (pLannotate 1.2.2; 16 found; start..end, strand, type, name):
     96..119     +  promoter       Pc promoter (fragment): intI1 (promoter lies within the coding sequence); class 1 integron promoter
    295..351     +  CDS            GmR (fragment): gentamycin acetyltransferase; aacC1; confers resistance to gentamycin
    358..1149    +  CDS            SmR: aminoglycoside adenylyltransferase (Murphy, 1985); aadA; confers resistance to spectinomycin and streptomycin
   1242..1830    +  rep_origin     ori: high-copy-number ColE1/pMB1/pBR322/pUC origin of replication
   2013..2105    +  CDS            lacI (fragment): lac repressor; lacI; The lac repressor binds to the lac operator to inhibit transcription in E. coli. This inhibition can be relieved by adding lactose or isopropyl-β-D-thiogalactopyranoside (IPTG).
   2160..2187    -  terminator     rrnB T2 terminator: transcription terminator T2 from the E. coli rrnB gene
   2319..2362    +  terminator     rrnB T1 terminator: Escherichia coli rrnB; transcription terminator T1 from the E. coli rrnB gene
   2409..2445    -  CDS            lacZα (fragment): LacZα fragment of β-galactosidase; lacZ fragment
   2461..2560    +  protein_bind   attL1: mutant version of attL; recombination site for the Gateway® LR reaction LR Clonase™
   2576..3157    +  CDS            APOBEC3A: ABC3A_HUMAN - Experimental evidence at protein level: Swiss-Prot protein existence level 1. DNA deaminase (cytidine deaminase) with restriction activity against viruses, foreign DNA and mobility of retrotransposons. Exhibits antiviral activity against adeno-associated virus (AAV) and human T- cell leukemia virus type 1 (HTLV-1) and may inhibit the mobility of LTR and non-LTR retrotransposons. Selectively targets single-stranded DNA and can deaminate both methylcytosine and cytosine in foreign DNA. Can induce somatic hypermutation in the nuclear and mitochondrial DNA. May also play a role in th
   3254..3273    +  CDS            2xFLAG (fragment): two tandem FLAG® epitope tags
   3329..7429    +  CDS            cas9: CAS9_STRP1 - Also known as csn1 From Streptococcus pyogenes serotype M1.
   7499..7747    +  CDS            UGI: UNGI_BPPB2 - Experimental evidence at protein level: Swiss-Prot protein existence level 1. This protein binds specifically and reversibly to the host uracil-DNA glycosylase, preventing removal of uracil residues from PBS2 DNA by the host uracil-excision repair system. From Bacillus phage PBS2 (Bacteriophage PBS2).
   7802..8054    +  terminator     NOS terminator: nopaline synthase terminator and poly(A) signal
   8099..8222    +  protein_bind   attR5: mutant version of attR; recombination site for the Gateway® LR reaction LR Clonase™
   8240..8258    -  promoter       T7 promoter: promoter for bacteriophage T7 RNA polymerase
