[The description below was written by a language model from this plasmid's Addgene catalogue record and pLannotate feature annotations shown in this document.]
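Description:
pYPQ265_BasA3G is an 8,352 bp Gateway entry clone built on the pYPQ255 backbone and catalogued as a plant expression component. It is maintained in E. coli at high copy through a ColE1/pUC-type origin and selected with spectinomycin via the aadA (SmR) aminoglycoside adenylyltransferase gene. Short remnants of a gentamicin resistance gene, lacI and lacZα, together with rrnB T1/T2 terminators upstream of the cassette, are backbone leftovers typical of entry vectors. The terminators insulate the insert from bacterial read-through transcription.

The payload sits between attL1 and attR5 recombination sites and encodes a cytosine base editor, BasA3G-zCas9(D10A)-UGI, described as the BasA3G-CBE_V01 architecture. At the N-terminus is the BasA3G cytidine deaminase; the automated annotation labels this region as human APOBEC3A, which most likely reflects sequence similarity rather than identity. The record itself does not state the source species, though the associated work concerns deaminases drawn from the animal kingdom. The deaminase is followed by a partial FLAG tag match, a Streptococcus pyogenes-derived Cas9 carrying the D10A nickase mutation, the phage PBS2 uracil glycosylase inhibitor (UGI), and a NOS terminator and polyadenylation signal. In this arrangement the guided nickase exposes single-stranded DNA for C-to-U deamination, and UGI blocks uracil excision so that the change resolves as a C-to-T edit.

No plant promoter is annotated within the cassette, consistent with an entry clone whose promoter is supplied by the destination vector. The attL1/attR5 pair is designed for multisite LR recombination alongside a compatible guide RNA entry clone, assembling a T-DNA expression vector for C-to-T base editing in plants such as rice.
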