Addgene plasmid #225145: pYPQ265_BasA3G
Purpose: Gateway entry clone (attL1 & attR5) BasA3G-CBE_V01 for C-T base editing
Depositing lab: Yiping Qi. Depositing organization: University of Maryland, College Park. Publication: Harnessing novel cytidine deaminases from the animal kingdom for robust multiplexed base editing in rice. Contiliani DF, Sretenovic S, Dailey M, Zhou M, Cheng Y, Creste S, Xiao S, Qi Y. Plant Biotechnol J. 2025 Feb 14. doi: 10.1111/pbi.70000. PubMed 39950393.
Backbone
  Vector backbone: pYPQ255
  Total vector size (bp): 8352
  Vector type: Plant Expression
Growth in bacteria
  Bacterial resistance: Spectinomycin, 50 μg/mL
  Growth temperature: 37°C
  Growth strain: DH5alpha
  Copy number: High Copy
Gene/Insert 1
  Gene/Insert name: BasA3G-zCas9(D10A)-UGI
Gene/Insert 2
  Gene/Insert name: -
Terms and licenses: Academic/Nonprofit Terms; Industry Terms: Not Available to Industry
How to cite: pYPQ265_BasA3G was a gift from Yiping Qi (Addgene plasmid # 225145 ; http://n2t.net/addgene:225145 ; RRID:Addgene_225145)
